>Addgene plasmid #65678 | pYNL-N1_TUBB5 | depositor partial sequence | sequence record 111649 | pYNL-N1
TAGTTATTAATAGTAATCAATTACGGGGTCATTAGTTCATAGCCCATATATGGAGTTCCGCGTTACATAA
CTTACGGTAAATGGCCCGCCTGGCTGACCGCCCAACGACCCCCGCCCATTGACGTCAATAATGACGTATG
TTCCCATAGTAACGCCAATAGGGACTTTCCATTGACGTCAATGGGTGGAGTATTTACGGTAAACTGCCCA
CTTGGCAGTACATCAAGTGTATCATATGCCAAGTACGCCCCCTATTGACGTCAATGACGGTAAATGGCCC
GCCTGGCATTATGCCCAGTACATGACCTTATGGGACTTTCCTACTTGGCAGTACATCTACGTATTAGTCA
TCGCTATTACCATGGTGATGCGGTTTTGGCAGTACATCAATGGGCGTGGATAGCGGTTTGACTCACGGGG
ATTTCCAAGTCTCCACCCCATTGACGTCAATGGGAGTTTGTTTTGGCACCAAAATCAACGGGACTTTCCA
AAATGTCGTAACAACTCCGCCCCATTGACGCAAATGGGCGGTAGGCGTGTACGGTGGGAGGTCTATATAA
GCAGAGCTGGTTTAGTGAACCGTCAGATCCGCTAGCGCTACCGGACTCAGATCTCGAGCTCAAGCTTCGA
ATTCTGCAGTCGACGGTACCGCGGGCCCGGGATCCACCGGTCGCCACCATGGTGAGCAAGGGCGAGGAGC
TGTTCACCGGGGTGGTGCCCATCCTGGTCGAGCTGGACGGCGACGTAAACGGCCACAAGTTCAGCGTGTC
CGGCGAGGGCGAGGGCGATGCCACCTACGGCAAGCTGACCCTGAAGCTGATCTGCACCACCGGCAAGCTG
CCCGTGCCCTGGCCCACCCTCGTGACCACCCTGGGCTACGGCCTGCAGTGCTTCGCCCGCTACCCCGACC
ACATGAAGCAGCACGACTTCTTCAAGTCCGCCATGCCCGAAGGCTACGTCCAGGAGCGCACCATCTTCTT
CAAGGACGACGGCAACTACAAGACCCGCGCCGAGGTGAAGTTCGAGGGCGACACCCTGGTGAACCGCATC
GAGCTGAAGGGCATCGACTTCAAGGAGGACGGCAACATCCTGGGGCACAAGCTGGAGTACAACTACAACA
GCCACAACGTCTATATCACCGCCGACAAGCAGAAGAACGGCATCAAGGCCAACTTCAAGATCCGCCACAA
CATCGAGGACGGCGGCGTGCAGCTCGCCGACCACTACCAGCAGAACACCCCCATCGGCGACGGCCCCGTG
CTGCTGCCCGACAACCACTACCTGAGCTACCAGTCCAAGCTGAGCAAAGACCCCAACGAGAAGCGCGATC
ACATGGTCCTGCTGGAGTTCGTGACCGCCGCCGGGGGTACCAAGGTGTACGACCCCGAGCAGAGGAAGAG
GATGATCACCGGCCCCCAGTGGTGGGCCAGGTGCAAGCAGATGAACGTGCTGGACAGCTTCATCAACTAC
TACGACAGCGAGAAGCACGCCGAGAACGCCGTGATCTTCCTGCACGGCAACGCCACTAGCAGCTACCTGT
GGAGGCACGTGGTGCCCCACATCGAGCCCGTGGCCAGGTGCATCATCCCCGATCTGATCGGCATGGGCAA
GAGCGGCAAGAGCGGCAACGGCAGCTACAGGCTGCTGGACCACTACAAGTACCTGACCGCCTGGTTCGAG
CTTCTGAACCTGCCCAAGAAGATCATCTTCGTGGGCCACGACTGGGGCGCCGCCCTGGCCTTCCACTACG
CCTACGAGCACCAGGACAGGATCAAGGCCATCGTGCACATGGAGAGCGTGGTGGACGTGATCGAGAGCTG
GGACGAGTGGCCAGACATCGAGGAGGACATCGCCCTGATCAAGAGCGAGGAGGGCGAGAAGATGGTGCTG
GAGAACAACTTCTTCGTGGAGACCGTGCTGCCCAGCAAGATCATGAGAAAGCTGGAGCCCGAGGAGTTCG
CCGCCTACCTGGAGCCCTTCAAGGAGAAGGGCGAGGTGAGAAGACCCACCCTGAGCTGGCCCAGAGAGAT
CCCCCTGGTGAAGGGCGGCAAGCCCGACGTGGTGCAGATCGTGAGAAACTACAACGCCTACCTGAGAGCC
AGCGACGACCTGCCCAAGCTGTTCATCGAGGGCGACCCCGGCTTCTTCAGCAACGCCATCGTGGAGGGCG
CCAAGAAGTTCCCCAACACCGAGTTCGTGAAGGTGAAGGGCCTGCACTTCCTCCAGGAGGACGCCCCCGA
CGAGATGGGCAAGTACATCAAGAGCTTCGTGGAGAGAGTGCTGAAGAACGAGCAGTAGGCGGCCGCGACT
CTAGATCATAATCAGCCATACCACATTTGTAGAGGTTTTACTTGCTTTAAAAAACCTCCCACACCTCCCC
CTGAACCTGAAACATAAAATGAATGCAATTGTTGTTGTTAACTTGTTTATTGCAGCTTATAATGGTTACA
AATAAAGCAATAGCATCACAAATTTCACAAATAAAGCATTTTTTTCACTGCATTCTAGTTGTGGTTTGTC
CAAACTCATCAATGTATCTTAAGGCGTAAATTGTAAGCGTTAATATTTTGTTAAAATTCGCGTTAAATTT
TTGTTAAATCAGCTCATTTTTTAACCAATAGGCCGAAATCGGCAAAATCCCTTATAAATCAAAAGAATAG
ACCGAGATAGGGT
[37 nt withheld, positions 2674-2710]
AAAGAACGTGGACTCCAACGTCAAAGG
[49 nt withheld, positions 2738-2786]
T
[91 nt withheld, positions 2788-2878]
G
[124 nt withheld, positions 2880-3003]
CAGGTGGCACTTTTCGGGGAAATGTGCGCGGAACCCCTATTTGTTTATTTTTCTAAATACATTCAAATAT
GTATCCGCTCATGAGACAATAACCCTGATAAATGCTTCAATAATATTGAAAAAGGAAGAGTCCTGAGGCG
GAAAGAACCAGCTGTGGAATGTGTGTCAGTTAGGGTGTGGAAAGTCCCCAGGCTCCCCAGCAGGCAGAAG
TATGCAAAGCATGCATCTCAATTAGTCAGCAACCAGGTGTGGAAAGTCCCCAGGCTCCCCAGCAGGCAGA
AGTATGCAAAGCATGCATCTCAATTAGTCAGCAACCATAGTCCCGCCCCTAACTCCGCCCATCCCGCCCC
TAACTCCGCCCAGTTCCGCCCATTCTCCGCCCCATGGCTGACTAATTTTTTTTATTTATGCAGAGGCCGA
GGCCGCCTCGGCCTCTGAGCTATTCCAGAAGTAGTGAGGAGGCTTTTTTGGAGGCCTAGGCTTTTGCAAA
GATCGATCAAGAGACAGGATGAGGATCGTTTCGCATGATTGAACAAGATGGATTGCACGCAGGTTCTCCG
GCCGCTTGGGTGGAGAGGCTATTCGGCTATGACTGGGCACAACAGACAATCGGCTGCTCTGATGCCGCCG
TGTTCCGGCTGTCAGCGCAGGGGCGCCCGGTTCTTTTTGTCAAGACCGACCTGTCCGGTGCCCTGAATGA
ACTGCAAGACGAGGCAGCGCGGCTATCGTGGCTGGCCACGACGGGCGTTCCTTGCGCAGCTGTGCTCGAC
GTTGTCACTGAAGCGGGAAGGGACTGGCTGCTATTGGGCGAAGTGCCGGGGCAGGATCTCCTGTCATCTC
ACCTTGCTCCTGCCGAGAAAGTATCCATCATGGCTGATGCAATGCGGCGGCTGCATACGCTTGATCCGGC
TACCTGCCCATTCGACCACCAAGCGAAACATCGCATCGAGCGAGCACGTACTCGGATGGAAGCCGGTCTT
GTCGATCAGGATGATCTGGACGAAGAGCATCAGGGGCTCGCGCCAGCCGAACTGTTCGCCAGGCTCAAGG
CGAGCATGCCCGACGGCGAGGATCTCGTCGTGACCCATGGCGATGCCTGCTTGCCGAATATCATGGTGGA
AAATGGCCGCTTTTCTGGATTCATCGACTGTGGCCGGCTGGGTGTGGCGGACCGCTATCAGGACATAGCG
TTGGCTACCCGTGATATTGCTGAAGAGCTTGGCGGCGAATGGGCTGACCGCTTCCTCGTGCTTTACGGTA
TCGCCGCTCCCGATTCGCAGCGCATCGCCTTCTATCGCCTTCTTGACGAGTTCTTCTGAGCGGGACTCTG
GGGTTCGAAATGACCGACCAAGCGACGCCCAACCTGCCATCACGAGATTTCGATTCCACCGCCGCCTTCT
ATGAAAGGTTGGGCTTCGGAATCGTTTTCCGGGACGCCGGCTGGATGATCCTCCAGCGCGGGGATCTCAT
GCTGGAGTTCTTCGCCCACCCTAGGGGGAGGCTAACTGAAACACGGAAGGAGACAATACCGGAAGGAACC
CGCGCTATGACGGCAATAAAAAGACAGAATAAAACGCACGGTGTTGGGTCGTTTGTTCATAAACGCGGGG
TTCGGTCCCAGGGCTGGCACTCTGTCGATACCCCACCGAGACCCCATTGGGGCCAATACGCCCGCGTTTC
TTCCTTTTCCCCACCCCACCCCCCAAGTTCGGGTGAAGGCCCAGGGCTCGCAGCCAACGTCGGGGCGGCA
GGCCCTGCCATAGCCTCAGGTTACTCATATATACTTTAGATTGATTTAAAACTTCATTTTTAATTTAAAA
GGATCTAGGTGAAGATCCTTTTTGATAATCTCATGACCAAAATCCCTTAACGTGAGTTTTCGTTCCACTG
AGCGTCAGACCCCGTAGAAAAGATCAAAGGATCTTCTTGAGATCCTTTTTTTCTGCGCGTAATCTGCTGC
TTGCAAACAAAAAAACCACCGCTACCAGCGGTGGTTTGTTTGCCGGATCAAGAGCTACCAACTCTTTTTC
CGAAGGTAACTGGCTTCAGCAGAGCGCAGATACCAAATACTGTCCTTCTAGTGTAGCCGTAGTTAGGCCA
CCACTTCAAGAACTCTGTAGCACCGCCTACATACCTCGCTCTGCTAATCCTGTTACCAGTGGCTGCTGCC
AGTGGCGATAAGTCGTGTCTTACCGGGTTGGACTCAAGACGATAGTTACCGGATAAGGCGCAGCGGTCGG
GCTGAACGGGGGGTTCGTGCACACAGCCCAGCTTGGAGCGAACGACCTACACCGAACTGAGATACCTACA
GCGTGAGCTATGAGAAAGCGCCACGCTTCCCGAAGGGAGAAAGGCGGACAGGTATCCGGTAAGCGGCAGG
GTCGGAACAGGAGAGCGCACGAGGGAGCTTCCAGGGGGAAACGCCTGGTATCTTTATAGTCCTGTCGGGT
TTCGCCACCTCTGACTTGAGCGTCGATTTTTGTGATGCTCGTCAGGGGGGCGGAGCCTATGGAAAAACGC
CAGCAACGCGGCCTTTTTACGGTTCCTGGCCTTTTGCTGGCCTTTTGCTCACATGTTCTTTCCTGCGTTA
TCCCCTGATTCTGTGGATAACCGTATTACCGCCATGCAT
