>Addgene plasmid #65678 | pYNL-N1_TUBB5 | addgene partial sequence | sequence record 116525 | CMV-F 5'-CGCAAATGGGCGGTAGGCGTG-3'
CTATATAAGCAGAGCTGGTTTAGTGAACCGTCAGATCCGCTAGCGCTACCGGACTCAGATCTCGAGCTCA
AGCTTCGAATTCCACCATGAGGGAAATCGTGCACATCCAGGCCGGACAGTGTGGCAACCAGATCGGTGCT
AAGTTCTGGGAGGTGATAAGCGATGAACATGGCATCGACCCCACCGGTACCTACCACGGTGACAGCGACC
TGCAGCTGGACCGAATCTCTGTGTACTATAATGAAGCCACAGGTGGCAAGTATGTCCCTCGAGCTATCTT
GGTGGATCTAGAACCTGGGACTATGGACTCCGTTCGCTCAGGTCCTTTTGGCCAGATCTTCAGACCAGAC
AACTTCGTTTTCGGTCAGTCTGGGGCAGGCAACAACTGGGCTAAAGGCCACTACACAGAGGGAGCTGAGT
TGGTTGACTCTGTCTTGGATGTGGTGCGGAAGGAGGCGGAGAGCTGTGATTGCCTGCAAGGCTTTCAGCT
GACCCACTCACTGGGTGGAGGCACTGGCTCTGGCATGGGCACCCTGCTCATCAGCAAGATCCGGGAAGAA
TATCCTGACCGTATCATGAATACCTTCAGTGTGGTGCCCTCGCCCAAAGTGTCTGATACCGTGGTCGAGC
CCTACAATGCCACCCTGTCTGTCCATCAGTTGGTTGAGAACACGGATGAGACCTACTGCATCGACAACGA
GGCCCTCTACGACATCTGCTTCCGTACCCTCAAGCTCACCACGCCAACCTACGGAGACCTGAACCATCTC
GTCTCGGCCACCATGAGCGGCGTCACCACCTGCCTCCGTTTCCCGGGCCAGCTTAATGCTGACCTTCGAA
AGCTGGCTGTCAACATGGTGCCATTCCCACGTCTCCACTTCTTCATGCCTGGCTTTGCCCCTCTCACCAG
CCGTGGAAGCCAGCAGTACCGGGCCCTCACTGTGCCTGAACTTACCCAGCAGGTCTTCGATGCCAAGAAC
ATGATGGCCGCCTGCGACCCGCGCCACGGCCGGTACCTCACAGTTGCCGCCGTCTTCCGTGGACGGATGT
CCATGAA
