>Addgene plasmid #65678 | pYNL-N1_TUBB5 | addgene partial sequence | sequence record 116526 | GFP2(b) 5'-CTTGATGCCGTTCTTCTGCTTGT-3'
GTTGTGGCTGTTGTAGTTGTACTCCAGCTTGTGCCCCAGGATGTTGCCGTCCTCCTTGAAGTCGATGCCC
TTCAGCTCGATGCGGTTCACCAGGGTGTCGCCCTCGAACTTCACCTCGGCGCGGGTCTTGTAGTTGCCGT
CGTCCTTGAAGAAGATGGTGCGCTCCTGGACGTAGCCTTCGGGCATGGCGGACTTGAAGAAGTCGTGCTG
CTTCATGTGGTCGGGGTAGCGGGCGAAGCACTGCAGGCCGTAGCCCAGGGTGGTCACGAGGGTGGGCCAG
GGCACGGGCAGCTTGCCGGTGGTGCAGATCAGCTTCAGGGTCAGCTTGCCGTAGGTGGCATCGCCCTCGC
CCTCGCCGGACACGCTGAACTTGTGGCCGTTTACGTCGCCGTCCAGCTCGACCAGGATGGGCACCACCCC
GGTGAACAGCTCCTCGCCCTTGCTCACCATGGTGGCGACCGGTGGATCCCGGGCCCGCGGTACCGTCGAC
TGGGCCTCCTCTTCTGCCTCCTCTCCGAAATCCTCTTCCTCTTCCGCGGTGGCATCCTGGTACTGCTGGT
ACTCAGAGACGAGGTCGTTCATGTTGCTCTCAGCTTCGGTGAACTCCATCTCGTCCATGCCCTCACCCGT
ATACCAGTGGAGGAAAGCCTTCCGGCGGAACATAGCCGTAAACTGCTCAGAGATGCGCTTGAAGAGCTCC
TGGATGGCTGTGCTGTTTCCAATGAAGGTGACTGCCATCTTGAGGCCACGCGGTGGGATGTCACAGACAG
CTGTCTTGACATTGTTGGGGATCCATTCCACGAAGTAGCTGCTATTCTTGTTCTGCACGTTGAGCATCTG
CTCATCCACCTCCTTCATGGACATCCGTCCACGGAAGACGGCGGCAACTGTGAGGTACCGGCCGTGGCGC
GGGTCGCAGGCGGCCATCATGTTCTTGGCATCGAAGACCTGCTGGGTAAGTTCAGGCACAGTGAGGGCCC
GGTACTGCTGGCTTCCACGGCTGGTGAGAGGGG
