[The description below was written by a language model from this plasmid's Addgene catalogue record.]
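Description:
pYNL-N1_TUBB5 is a mammalian expression plasmid of about 6.9 kb that produces mouse beta-tubulin class V (TUBB5) fused at its C terminus to YNL, the yellow Nano-lantern luminescent reporter. It is built on the pYNL-N1 backbone (about 5.6 kb), an "N1"-style vector in which the gene of interest is placed upstream of the reporter so that the tag follows the protein. The roughly 1.3 kb tubulin coding sequence was inserted by restriction cloning between EcoRI and SalI sites, both of which remain intact. Transcription of the fusion is driven by the CMV promoter, a strong constitutive promoter widely used in mammalian cells. The plasmid is maintained at high copy in E. coli under kanamycin selection, and it carries a neomycin resistance marker that allows G418 selection of transfected mammalian cells. No feature table is provided, so the specific origin of replication, polyadenylation signals and the linker between tubulin and YNL are not stated in the record.

Nano-lanterns are chimeric probes in which a luciferase is joined to a fluorescent protein, so that energy from the luciferase reaction is transferred to the fluorescent partner and emitted as brighter, colour-shifted luminescence without any excitation light. The record notes that part of the plasmid derives from an earlier Nano-lantern construct in pcDNA3. Fusing YNL to beta-tubulin directs the reporter into microtubules. The construct therefore serves as a cytoskeletal marker for luminescence imaging in living mammalian cells, and it can be combined with other colour variants from the same palette for real-time multicolour imaging.
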