Addgene plasmid #65678: pYNL-N1_TUBB5
Purpose: Expresses beta-tubulin-YNL in mammalian cells
Depositing lab: Yasushi Okada. Depositing organization: RIKEN Quantitative Biology Center (QBiC). Publication: Expanded palette of Nano-lanterns for real-time multicolor luminescence imaging. Takai A, Nakano M, Saito K, Haruno R, Watanabe TM, Ohyanagi T, Jin T, Okada Y, Nagai T. Proc Natl Acad Sci U S A. 2015 Apr 7;112(14):4352-6. doi: 10.1073/pnas.1418468112. Epub 2015 Mar 23. PubMed 25831507.
Backbone
  Vector backbone: pYNL-N1
  Backbone manufacturer: Addgene #64303
  Backbone size w/o insert (bp): 5600
  Total vector size (bp): 6900
  Vector type: Mammalian Expression, Luciferase
  Selectable markers: Neomycin (select with G418)
Growth in bacteria
  Bacterial resistance: Kanamycin, 50 μg/mL
  Growth temperature: 37°C
  Growth strain: DH5alpha
  Copy number: High Copy
Gene/Insert
  Gene/Insert name: beta-tubulin class V (alt name: TUBB5)
  Species: M. musculus (mouse)
  Insert size (bp): 1300
  Promoter: CMV
  Tag / fusion protein: YNL (C terminal on backbone)
  Cloning method: Restriction Enzyme; 5′ cloning site EcoRI (not destroyed); 3′ cloning site SalI (not destroyed)
  Sequencing primers: 5′ CMV Forward; 3′ EGFP-N
Resource information
  A portion of this plasmid was derived from a plasmid made by: Nano-lantern/pcDNA3 (gifted from Dr Takeharu Nagai)
Terms and licenses: Academic/Nonprofit Terms; Industry Terms: Not Available to Industry
How to cite: pYNL-N1_TUBB5 was a gift from Yasushi Okada (Addgene plasmid # 65678 ; http://n2t.net/addgene:65678 ; RRID:Addgene_65678)
